Addgene plasmid #104450: pEGFPC1-hVAP-B KD/MD
Purpose: Expression of human VAP-B (mutant K87D/M89D, unable to bind FFAT motifs) fused to GFP in mammalian cells
Depositing lab: Catherine Tomasetto. Depositing organization: Institut de Genetique et de Biologie Moleculaire et Cellulaire (IGBMC). Publication: STARD3 or STARD3NL and VAP form a novel molecular tether between late endosomes and the ER. Alpy F, Rousseau A, Schwab Y, Legueux F, Stoll I, Wendling C, Spiegelhalter C, Kessler P, Mathelin C, Rio MC, Levine TP, Tomasetto C. J Cell Sci. 2013 Dec 1;126(Pt 23):5500-12. doi: 10.1242/jcs.139295. Epub 2013 Oct 8. PubMed 24105263.
Backbone
  Vector backbone: pEGFP-C1
  Backbone manufacturer: Clontech
  Backbone size w/o insert (bp): 4731
  Total vector size (bp): 5506
  Vector type: Mammalian Expression
  Selectable markers: Neomycin (select with G418)
Growth in bacteria
  Bacterial resistance: Kanamycin, 50 μg/mL
  Growth temperature: 37°C
  Growth strain: DH5alpha
  Copy number: High Copy
Gene/Insert
  Gene/Insert name: vesicle-associated membrane protein-associated protein B (alt name: VAP-B)
  Species: H. sapiens (human)
  Insert size (bp): 732
  Mutation: changed K87 to D and M89 to D
  GenBank ID: NM_004738.3
  Entrez Gene: VAPB (a.k.a. ALS8, VAMP-B, VAP-B)
  Tag / fusion protein: EGFP (N terminal on backbone); HA (N terminal on insert)
  Cloning method: Restriction Enzyme; 5′ cloning site EcoRI (destroyed during cloning); 3′ cloning site EcoRI (destroyed during cloning)
  Sequencing primers: 5′ GATCACATGGTCCTGCTG; 3′ GAGGTTTTACTTGCTTTAAA
Resource information
  A portion of this plasmid was derived from a plasmid made by: Kentaro Hanada (VAP-B cDNA) Reference: Kawano M et al, J Biol Chem. 2006 Oct 6;281(40):30279-88. PMID: 16895911
Terms and licenses: Academic/Nonprofit Terms; Industry Terms: Not Available to Industry
How to cite: pEGFPC1-hVAP-B KD/MD was a gift from Catherine Tomasetto (Addgene plasmid # 104450 ; http://n2t.net/addgene:104450 ; RRID:Addgene_104450)
