[The description below was written by a language model from this plasmid's Addgene catalogue record and pLannotate feature annotations shown in this document.]
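Description:
pEGFPC1-hVAP-B KD/MD is a 5.5 kb mammalian expression plasmid built on the Clontech pEGFP-C1 backbone, designed to produce human VAP-B (vesicle-associated membrane protein-associated protein B, gene VAPB) as a fusion with EGFP at its N terminus. It replicates at high copy in E. coli from a ColE1/pUC-type origin and also carries an f1 phage origin. A single Tn5 aminoglycoside phosphotransferase gene (NeoR/KanR) serves both hosts: a bacterial bla-type promoter drives it for kanamycin selection in bacteria, and the adjacent SV40 enhancer/early promoter, with an HSV TK polyadenylation signal, drives it for G418 selection of transfected mammalian cells.

The expression cassette consists of the CMV immediate early enhancer and promoter, the EGFP coding sequence, a remnant of the multiple cloning site, the roughly 730 bp VAP-B open reading frame, and the SV40 poly(A) signal. The catalogue entry also lists an HA tag at the N terminus of the insert. This is not annotated in the feature tables, though a short unannotated gap lies between the cloning-site fragment and the VAPB coding sequence. The insert was placed in an EcoRI site that was destroyed at both ends during cloning. VAP-B carries two substitutions, K87D and M89D, which abolish binding to FFAT motifs, the short peptide motifs through which partner proteins dock onto VAP proteins. The construct is therefore suited as a fluorescent, binding-deficient control alongside wild-type VAP-B in localisation and interaction studies, such as the associated work on tethering between late endosomes and the endoplasmic reticulum. The depositor and sequencing-derived records show the same features, offset by a few bases.
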