Features (pLannotate 1.2.2; 16 found; start..end, strand, type, name):
     57..360     +  enhancer       CMV enhancer: human cytomegalovirus immediate early enhancer
    361..564     +  promoter       CMV promoter: human cytomegalovirus (CMV) immediate early promoter
    609..1325    +  CDS            EGFP: EGFP is a basic (constitutively fluorescent) green fluorescent protein published in 1996, derived from Aequorea victoria. It is reported to be a rapidly-maturing weak dimer with moderate acid sensitivity.
   1326..1359    +  misc_feature   MCS (fragment): multiple cloning site
   1398..2126    +  CDS            VAPB: VAPB_HUMAN - Experimental evidence at protein level: Swiss-Prot protein existence level 1. Participates in the endoplasmic reticulum unfolded protein response (UPR) by inducing ERN1/IRE1 activity. Involved in cellular calcium homeostasis regulation. From Homo sapiens (Human).
   2131..2166    +  misc_feature   MCS (fragment): multiple cloning site
   2183..2267    +  CDS            large T antigen (fragment): large T antigen from SV40 (simian virus 40)
   2290..2411    +  polyA_signal   SV40 poly(A) signal: SV40 polyadenylation signal
   2445..2873    -  rep_origin     f1 ori (sequence partly withheld): f1 bacteriophage origin of replication; arrow indicates direction of (+) strand synthesis
   2900..3004    +  promoter       AmpR promoter: bla
   3006..3363    +  promoter       SV40 promoter: SV40 enhancer and early promoter
   3398..4192    +  CDS            NeoR/KanR: aminoglycoside phosphotransferase from Tn5; aph(3')-II (or nptII); confers resistance to neomycin, kanamycin, and G418 (Geneticin®)
   4213..4365    +  CDS            ble (fragment): BLE_KLEPN - Experimental evidence at protein level: Swiss-Prot protein existence level 1. Binding protein with a strong affinity to the bleomycin family of antibiotics. Binds to CL990; an antimitotic-antibiotic compound. From Klebsiella pneumoniae.
   4424..4471    +  polyA_signal   HSV TK poly(A) signal: herpes simplex virus thymidine kinase polyadenylation signal (Cole and Stacy, 1985)
   4562..4578    -  polyA_signal   bGH poly(A) signal (fragment): bovine growth hormone polyadenylation signal
   4800..5388    +  rep_origin     ori: high-copy-number ColE1/pMB1/pBR322/pUC origin of replication
>Addgene plasmid #104450 | pEGFPC1-hVAP-B KD/MD | depositor full sequence | sequence record 198192 | pEGFPC1-hVAP-B KD/MD sequence 5506 bps
TATTAATAGTAATCAATTACGGGGTCATTAGTTCATAGCCCATATATGGAGTTCCGCGTTACATAACTTA
CGGTAAATGGCCCGCCTGGCTGACCGCCCAACGACCCCCGCCCATTGACGTCAATAATGACGTATGTTCC
CATAGTAACGCCAATAGGGACTTTCCATTGACGTCAATGGGTGGAGTATTTACGGTAAACTGCCCACTTG
GCAGTACATCAAGTGTATCATATGCCAAGTACGCCCCCTATTGACGTCAATGACGGTAAATGGCCCGCCT
GGCATTATGCCCAGTACATGACCTTATGGGACTTTCCTACTTGGCAGTACATCTACGTATTAGTCATCGC
TATTACCATGGTGATGCGGTTTTGGCAGTACATCAATGGGCGTGGATAGCGGTTTGACTCACGGGGATTT
CCAAGTCTCCACCCCATTGACGTCAATGGGAGTTTGTTTTGGCACCAAAATCAACGGGACTTTCCAAAAT
GTCGTAACAACTCCGCCCCATTGACGCAAATGGGCGGTAGGCGTGTACGGTGGGAGGTCTATATAAGCAG
AGCTGGTTTAGTGAACCGTCAGATCCGCTAGCGCTACCGGTCGCCACCATGGTGAGCAAGGGCGAGGAGC
TGTTCACCGGGGTGGTGCCCATCCTGGTCGAGCTGGACGGCGACGTAAACGGCCACAAGTTCAGCGTGTC
CGGCGAGGGCGAGGGCGATGCCACCTACGGCAAGCTGACCCTGAAGTTCATCTGCACCACCGGCAAGCTG
CCCGTGCCCTGGCCCACCCTCGTGACCACCCTGACCTACGGCGTGCAGTGCTTCAGCCGCTACCCCGACC
ACATGAAGCAGCACGACTTCTTCAAGTCCGCCATGCCCGAAGGCTACGTCCAGGAGCGCACCATCTTCTT
CAAGGACGACGGCAACTACAAGACCCGCGCCGAGGTGAAGTTCGAGGGCGACACCCTGGTGAACCGCATC
GAGCTGAAGGGCATCGACTTCAAGGAGGACGGCAACATCCTGGGGCACAAGCTGGAGTACAACTACAACA
GCCACAACGTCTATATCATGGCCGACAAGCAGAAGAACGGCATCAAGGTGAACTTCAAGATCCGCCACAA
CATCGAGGACGGCAGCGTGCAGCTCGCCGACCACTACCAGCAGAACACCCCCATCGGCGACGGCCCCGTG
CTGCTGCCCGACAACCACTACCTGAGCACCCAGTCCGCCCTGAGCAAAGACCCCAACGAGAAGCGCGATC
ACATGGTCCTGCTGGAGTTCGTGACCGCCGCCGGGATCACTCTCGGCATGGACGAGCTGTACAAGTCCGG
ACTCAGATCTCGAGCTCAAGCTTCGAATTGTGCCTACCCATATGACGTCCCGGACTACGCCGGATCCATG
GCGAAGGTGGAGCAGGTCCTGAGCCTCGAGCCGCAGCACGAGCTCAAATTCCGAGGTCCCTTCACCGATG
TTGTCACCACCAACCTAAAGCTTGGCAACCCGACAGACCGAAATGTGTGTTTTAAGGTGAAGACTACAGC
ACCACGTAGGTACTGTGTGAGGCCCAACAGCGGAATCATCGATGCAGGGGCCTCAATTAATGTATCTGTG
ATGTTACAGCCTTTCGATTATGATCCCAATGAGAAAAGTAAACACGACTTTGACGTCCAGTCTATGTTTG
CTCCAACTGACACTTCAGATATGGAAGCAGTATGGAAGGAGGCAAAACCGGAAGACCTTATGGATTCAAA
ACTTAGATGTGTGTTTGAATTGCCAGCAGAGAATGATAAACCACATGATGTAGAAATAAATAAAATTATA
TCCACAACTGCATCAAAGACAGAAACACCAATAGTGTCTAAGTCTCTGAGTTCTTCTTTGGATGACACCG
AAGTTAAGAAGGTTATGGAAGAATGTAAGAGGCTGCAAGGTGAAGTTCAGAGGCTACGGGAGGAGAACAA
GCAGTTCAAGGAAGAAGATGGACTGCGGATGAGGAAGACAGTGCAGAGCAACAGCCCCATTTCAGCATTA
GCCCCAACTGGGAAGGAAGAAGGCCTTAGCACCCGGCTCTTGGCTCTGGTGGTTTTGTTCTTTATCGTTG
GTGTAATTATTGGGAAGATTGCCTTGTAGCAATTCTGCAGTCGACGGTACCGCGGGCCCGGGATCCACCG
GATCTAGATAACTGATCATAATCAGCCATACCACATTTGTAGAGGTTTTACTTGCTTTAAAAAACCTCCC
ACACCTCCCCCTGAACCTGAAACATAAAATGAATGCAATTGTTGTTGTTAACTTGTTTATTGCAGCTTAT
AATGGTTACAAATAAAGCAATAGCATCACAAATTTCACAAATAAAGCATTTTTTTCACTGCATTCTAGTT
GTGGTTTGTCCAAACTCATCAATGTATCTTAACGCGTAAATTGTAAGCGTTAATATTTTGTTAAAATTCG
CGTTAAATTTTTGTTAAATCAGCTCATTTTTTAACCAATAGGCCGAAATCGGCAAAATCCCTTATAAATC
AAAAGAATAGACCGAGATAGGGT
[37 nt withheld, positions 2544-2580]
AAAGAACGTGGACTCCAACGTCAAAGG
[49 nt withheld, positions 2608-2656]
T
[91 nt withheld, positions 2658-2748]
G
[124 nt withheld, positions 2750-2873]
CAGGTGGCACTTTTCGGGGAAATGTGCGCGGAACCCCTATTTGTTTATTTTTCTAAATACATTCAAATAT
GTATCCGCTCATGAGACAATAACCCTGATAAATGCTTCAATAATATTGAAAAAGGAAGAGTCCTGAGGCG
GAAAGAACCAGCTGTGGAATGTGTGTCAGTTAGGGTGTGGAAAGTCCCCAGGCTCCCCAGCAGGCAGAAG
TATGCAAAGCATGCATCTCAATTAGTCAGCAACCAGGTGTGGAAAGTCCCCAGGCTCCCCAGCAGGCAGA
AGTATGCAAAGCATGCATCTCAATTAGTCAGCAACCATAGTCCCGCCCCTAACTCCGCCCATCCCGCCCC
TAACTCCGCCCAGTTCCGCCCATTCTCCGCCCCATGGCTGACTAATTTTTTTTATTTATGCAGAGGCCGA
GGCCGCCTCGGCCTCTGAGCTATTCCAGAAGTAGTGAGGAGGCTTTTTTGGAGGCCTAGGCTTTTGCAAA
GATCGATCAAGAGACAGGATGAGGATCGTTTCGCATGATTGAACAAGATGGATTGCACGCAGGTTCTCCG
GCCGCTTGGGTGGAGAGGCTATTCGGCTATGACTGGGCACAACAGACAATCGGCTGCTCTGATGCCGCCG
TGTTCCGGCTGTCAGCGCAGGGGCGCCCGGTTCTTTTTGTCAAGACCGACCTGTCCGGTGCCCTGAATGA
ACTGCAAGACGAGGCAGCGCGGCTATCGTGGCTGGCCACGACGGGCGTTCCTTGCGCAGCTGTGCTCGAC
GTTGTCACTGAAGCGGGAAGGGACTGGCTGCTATTGGGCGAAGTGCCGGGGCAGGATCTCCTGTCATCTC
ACCTTGCTCCTGCCGAGAAAGTATCCATCATGGCTGATGCAATGCGGCGGCTGCATACGCTTGATCCGGC
TACCTGCCCATTCGACCACCAAGCGAAACATCGCATCGAGCGAGCACGTACTCGGATGGAAGCCGGTCTT
GTCGATCAGGATGATCTGGACGAAGAGCATCAGGGGCTCGCGCCAGCCGAACTGTTCGCCAGGCTCAAGG
CGAGCATGCCCGACGGCGAGGATCTCGTCGTGACCCATGGCGATGCCTGCTTGCCGAATATCATGGTGGA
AAATGGCCGCTTTTCTGGATTCATCGACTGTGGCCGGCTGGGTGTGGCGGACCGCTATCAGGACATAGCG
TTGGCTACCCGTGATATTGCTGAAGAGCTTGGCGGCGAATGGGCTGACCGCTTCCTCGTGCTTTACGGTA
TCGCCGCTCCCGATTCGCAGCGCATCGCCTTCTATCGCCTTCTTGACGAGTTCTTCTGAGCGGGACTCTG
GGGTTCGAAATGACCGACCAAGCGACGCCCAACCTGCCATCACGAGATTTCGATTCCACCGCCGCCTTCT
ATGAAAGGTTGGGCTTCGGAATCGTTTTCCGGGACGCCGGCTGGATGATCCTCCAGCGCGGGGATCTCAT
GCTGGAGTTCTTCGCCCACCCTAGGGGGAGGCTAACTGAAACACGGAAGGAGACAATACCGGAAGGAACC
CGCGCTATGACGGCAATAAAAAGACAGAATAAAACGCACGGTGTTGGGTCGTTTGTTCATAAACGCGGGG
TTCGGTCCCAGGGCTGGCACTCTGTCGATACCCCACCGAGACCCCATTGGGGCCAATACGCCCGCGTTTC
TTCCTTTTCCCCACCCCACCCCCCAAGTTCGGGTGAAGGCCCAGGGCTCGCAGCCAACGTCGGGGCGGCA
GGCCCTGCCATAGCCTCAGGTTACTCATATATACTTTAGATTGATTTAAAACTTCATTTTTAATTTAAAA
GGATCTAGGTGAAGATCCTTTTTGATAATCTCATGACCAAAATCCCTTAACGTGAGTTTTCGTTCCACTG
AGCGTCAGACCCCGTAGAAAAGATCAAAGGATCTTCTTGAGATCCTTTTTTTCTGCGCGTAATCTGCTGC
TTGCAAACAAAAAAACCACCGCTACCAGCGGTGGTTTGTTTGCCGGATCAAGAGCTACCAACTCTTTTTC
CGAAGGTAACTGGCTTCAGCAGAGCGCAGATACCAAATACTGTCCTTCTAGTGTAGCCGTAGTTAGGCCA
CCACTTCAAGAACTCTGTAGCACCGCCTACATACCTCGCTCTGCTAATCCTGTTACCAGTGGCTGCTGCC
AGTGGCGATAAGTCGTGTCTTACCGGGTTGGACTCAAGACGATAGTTACCGGATAAGGCGCAGCGGTCGG
GCTGAACGGGGGGTTCGTGCACACAGCCCAGCTTGGAGCGAACGACCTACACCGAACTGAGATACCTACA
GCGTGAGCTATGAGAAAGCGCCACGCTTCCCGAAGGGAGAAAGGCGGACAGGTATCCGGTAAGCGGCAGG
GTCGGAACAGGAGAGCGCACGAGGGAGCTTCCAGGGGGAAACGCCTGGTATCTTTATAGTCCTGTCGGGT
TTCGCCACCTCTGACTTGAGCGTCGATTTTTGTGATGCTCGTCAGGGGGGCGGAGCCTATGGAAAAACGC
CAGCAACGCGGCCTTTTTACGGTTCCTGGCCTTTTGCTGGCCTTTTGCTCACATGTTCTTTCCTGCGTTA
TCCCCTGATTCTGTGGATAACCGTATTACCGCCATGCATTAGT
