Features (pLannotate 1.2.2; 16 found; start..end, strand, type, name):
     66..369     +  enhancer       CMV enhancer: human cytomegalovirus immediate early enhancer
    370..573     +  promoter       CMV promoter: human cytomegalovirus (CMV) immediate early promoter
    618..1334    +  CDS            EGFP: EGFP is a basic (constitutively fluorescent) green fluorescent protein published in 1996, derived from Aequorea victoria. It is reported to be a rapidly-maturing weak dimer with moderate acid sensitivity.
   1335..1368    +  misc_feature   MCS (fragment): multiple cloning site
   1407..2135    +  CDS            VAPB: VAPB_HUMAN - Experimental evidence at protein level: Swiss-Prot protein existence level 1. Participates in the endoplasmic reticulum unfolded protein response (UPR) by inducing ERN1/IRE1 activity. Involved in cellular calcium homeostasis regulation. From Homo sapiens (Human).
   2140..2175    +  misc_feature   MCS (fragment): multiple cloning site
   2192..2276    +  CDS            large T antigen (fragment): large T antigen from SV40 (simian virus 40)
   2299..2420    +  polyA_signal   SV40 poly(A) signal: SV40 polyadenylation signal
   2454..2882    -  rep_origin     f1 ori (sequence partly withheld): f1 bacteriophage origin of replication; arrow indicates direction of (+) strand synthesis
   2909..3013    +  promoter       AmpR promoter: bla
   3015..3372    +  promoter       SV40 promoter: SV40 enhancer and early promoter
   3407..4201    +  CDS            NeoR/KanR: aminoglycoside phosphotransferase from Tn5; aph(3')-II (or nptII); confers resistance to neomycin, kanamycin, and G418 (Geneticin®)
   4222..4374    +  CDS            ble (fragment): BLE_KLEPN - Experimental evidence at protein level: Swiss-Prot protein existence level 1. Binding protein with a strong affinity to the bleomycin family of antibiotics. Binds to CL990; an antimitotic-antibiotic compound. From Klebsiella pneumoniae.
   4433..4480    +  polyA_signal   HSV TK poly(A) signal: herpes simplex virus thymidine kinase polyadenylation signal (Cole and Stacy, 1985)
   4571..4587    -  polyA_signal   bGH poly(A) signal (fragment): bovine growth hormone polyadenylation signal
   4809..5397    +  rep_origin     ori: high-copy-number ColE1/pMB1/pBR322/pUC origin of replication
>Addgene plasmid #104450 | pEGFPC1-hVAP-B KD/MD | addgene full sequence | sequence record 201410 | Addgene NGS Result
TGCATTAGTTATTAATAGTAATCAATTACGGGGTCATTAGTTCATAGCCCATATATGGAGTTCCGCGTTA
CATAACTTACGGTAAATGGCCCGCCTGGCTGACCGCCCAACGACCCCCGCCCATTGACGTCAATAATGAC
GTATGTTCCCATAGTAACGCCAATAGGGACTTTCCATTGACGTCAATGGGTGGAGTATTTACGGTAAACT
GCCCACTTGGCAGTACATCAAGTGTATCATATGCCAAGTACGCCCCCTATTGACGTCAATGACGGTAAAT
GGCCCGCCTGGCATTATGCCCAGTACATGACCTTATGGGACTTTCCTACTTGGCAGTACATCTACGTATT
AGTCATCGCTATTACCATGGTGATGCGGTTTTGGCAGTACATCAATGGGCGTGGATAGCGGTTTGACTCA
CGGGGATTTCCAAGTCTCCACCCCATTGACGTCAATGGGAGTTTGTTTTGGCACCAAAATCAACGGGACT
TTCCAAAATGTCGTAACAACTCCGCCCCATTGACGCAAATGGGCGGTAGGCGTGTACGGTGGGAGGTCTA
TATAAGCAGAGCTGGTTTAGTGAACCGTCAGATCCGCTAGCGCTACCGGTCGCCACCATGGTGAGCAAGG
GCGAGGAGCTGTTCACCGGGGTGGTGCCCATCCTGGTCGAGCTGGACGGCGACGTAAACGGCCACAAGTT
CAGCGTGTCCGGCGAGGGCGAGGGCGATGCCACCTACGGCAAGCTGACCCTGAAGTTCATCTGCACCACC
GGCAAGCTGCCCGTGCCCTGGCCCACCCTCGTGACCACCCTGACCTACGGCGTGCAGTGCTTCAGCCGCT
ACCCCGACCACATGAAGCAGCACGACTTCTTCAAGTCCGCCATGCCCGAAGGCTACGTCCAGGAGCGCAC
CATCTTCTTCAAGGACGACGGCAACTACAAGACCCGCGCCGAGGTGAAGTTCGAGGGCGACACCCTGGTG
AACCGCATCGAGCTGAAGGGCATCGACTTCAAGGAGGACGGCAACATCCTGGGGCACAAGCTGGAGTACA
ACTACAACAGCCACAACGTCTATATCATGGCCGACAAGCAGAAGAACGGCATCAAGGTGAACTTCAAGAT
CCGCCACAACATCGAGGACGGCAGCGTGCAGCTCGCCGACCACTACCAGCAGAACACCCCCATCGGCGAC
GGCCCCGTGCTGCTGCCCGACAACCACTACCTGAGCACCCAGTCCGCCCTGAGCAAAGACCCCAACGAGA
AGCGCGATCACATGGTCCTGCTGGAGTTCGTGACCGCCGCCGGGATCACTCTCGGCATGGACGAGCTGTA
CAAGTCCGGACTCAGATCTCGAGCTCAAGCTTCGAATTGTGCCTACCCATATGACGTCCCGGACTACGCC
GGATCCATGGCGAAGGTGGAGCAGGTCCTGAGCCTCGAGCCGCAGCACGAGCTCAAATTCCGAGGTCCCT
TCACCGATGTTGTCACCACCAACCTAAAGCTTGGCAACCCGACAGACCGAAATGTGTGTTTTAAGGTGAA
GACTACAGCACCACGTAGGTACTGTGTGAGGCCCAACAGCGGAATCATCGATGCAGGGGCCTCAATTAAT
GTATCTGTGATGTTACAGCCTTTCGATTATGATCCCAATGAGAAAAGTAAACACGACTTTGACGTCCAGT
CTATGTTTGCTCCAACTGACACTTCAGATATGGAAGCAGTATGGAAGGAGGCAAAACCGGAAGACCTTAT
GGATTCAAAACTTAGATGTGTGTTTGAATTGCCAGCAGAGAATGATAAACCACATGATGTAGAAATAAAT
AAAATTATATCCACAACTGCATCAAAGACAGAAACACCAATAGTGTCTAAGTCTCTGAGTTCTTCTTTGG
ATGACACCGAAGTTAAGAAGGTTATGGAAGAATGTAAGAGGCTGCAAGGTGAAGTTCAGAGGCTACGGGA
GGAGAACAAGCAGTTCAAGGAAGAAGATGGACTGCGGATGAGGAAGACAGTGCAGAGCAACAGCCCCATT
TCAGCATTAGCCCCAACTGGGAAGGAAGAAGGCCTTAGCACCCGGCTCTTGGCTCTGGTGGTTTTGTTCT
TTATCGTTGGTGTAATTATTGGGAAGATTGCCTTGTAGCAATTCTGCAGTCGACGGTACCGCGGGCCCGG
GATCCACCGGATCTAGATAACTGATCATAATCAGCCATACCACATTTGTAGAGGTTTTACTTGCTTTAAA
AAACCTCCCACACCTCCCCCTGAACCTGAAACATAAAATGAATGCAATTGTTGTTGTTAACTTGTTTATT
GCAGCTTATAATGGTTACAAATAAAGCAATAGCATCACAAATTTCACAAATAAAGCATTTTTTTCACTGC
ATTCTAGTTGTGGTTTGTCCAAACTCATCAATGTATCTTAACGCGTAAATTGTAAGCGTTAATATTTTGT
TAAAATTCGCGTTAAATTTTTGTTAAATCAGCTCATTTTTTAACCAATAGGCCGAAATCGGCAAAATCCC
TTATAAATCAAAAGAATAGACCGAGATAGGGT
[37 nt withheld, positions 2553-2589]
AAAGAACGTGGACTCCAACGTCAAAGG
[49 nt withheld, positions 2617-2665]
T
[91 nt withheld, positions 2667-2757]
G
[124 nt withheld, positions 2759-2882]
CAGGTGGCACTTTTCGGGGAAATGTGCGCGGAACCCCTATTTGTTTATTTTTCTAAATACATTCAAATAT
GTATCCGCTCATGAGACAATAACCCTGATAAATGCTTCAATAATATTGAAAAAGGAAGAGTCCTGAGGCG
GAAAGAACCAGCTGTGGAATGTGTGTCAGTTAGGGTGTGGAAAGTCCCCAGGCTCCCCAGCAGGCAGAAG
TATGCAAAGCATGCATCTCAATTAGTCAGCAACCAGGTGTGGAAAGTCCCCAGGCTCCCCAGCAGGCAGA
AGTATGCAAAGCATGCATCTCAATTAGTCAGCAACCATAGTCCCGCCCCTAACTCCGCCCATCCCGCCCC
TAACTCCGCCCAGTTCCGCCCATTCTCCGCCCCATGGCTGACTAATTTTTTTTATTTATGCAGAGGCCGA
GGCCGCCTCGGCCTCTGAGCTATTCCAGAAGTAGTGAGGAGGCTTTTTTGGAGGCCTAGGCTTTTGCAAA
GATCGATCAAGAGACAGGATGAGGATCGTTTCGCATGATTGAACAAGATGGATTGCACGCAGGTTCTCCG
GCCGCTTGGGTGGAGAGGCTATTCGGCTATGACTGGGCACAACAGACAATCGGCTGCTCTGATGCCGCCG
TGTTCCGGCTGTCAGCGCAGGGGCGCCCGGTTCTTTTTGTCAAGACCGACCTGTCCGGTGCCCTGAATGA
ACTGCAAGACGAGGCAGCGCGGCTATCGTGGCTGGCCACGACGGGCGTTCCTTGCGCAGCTGTGCTCGAC
GTTGTCACTGAAGCGGGAAGGGACTGGCTGCTATTGGGCGAAGTGCCGGGGCAGGATCTCCTGTCATCTC
ACCTTGCTCCTGCCGAGAAAGTATCCATCATGGCTGATGCAATGCGGCGGCTGCATACGCTTGATCCGGC
TACCTGCCCATTCGACCACCAAGCGAAACATCGCATCGAGCGAGCACGTACTCGGATGGAAGCCGGTCTT
GTCGATCAGGATGATCTGGACGAAGAGCATCAGGGGCTCGCGCCAGCCGAACTGTTCGCCAGGCTCAAGG
CGAGCATGCCCGACGGCGAGGATCTCGTCGTGACCCATGGCGATGCCTGCTTGCCGAATATCATGGTGGA
AAATGGCCGCTTTTCTGGATTCATCGACTGTGGCCGGCTGGGTGTGGCGGACCGCTATCAGGACATAGCG
TTGGCTACCCGTGATATTGCTGAAGAGCTTGGCGGCGAATGGGCTGACCGCTTCCTCGTGCTTTACGGTA
TCGCCGCTCCCGATTCGCAGCGCATCGCCTTCTATCGCCTTCTTGACGAGTTCTTCTGAGCGGGACTCTG
GGGTTCGAAATGACCGACCAAGCGACGCCCAACCTGCCATCACGAGATTTCGATTCCACCGCCGCCTTCT
ATGAAAGGTTGGGCTTCGGAATCGTTTTCCGGGACGCCGGCTGGATGATCCTCCAGCGCGGGGATCTCAT
GCTGGAGTTCTTCGCCCACCCTAGGGGGAGGCTAACTGAAACACGGAAGGAGACAATACCGGAAGGAACC
CGCGCTATGACGGCAATAAAAAGACAGAATAAAACGCACGGTGTTGGGTCGTTTGTTCATAAACGCGGGG
TTCGGTCCCAGGGCTGGCACTCTGTCGATACCCCACCGAGACCCCATTGGGGCCAATACGCCCGCGTTTC
TTCCTTTTCCCCACCCCACCCCCCAAGTTCGGGTGAAGGCCCAGGGCTCGCAGCCAACGTCGGGGCGGCA
GGCCCTGCCATAGCCTCAGGTTACTCATATATACTTTAGATTGATTTAAAACTTCATTTTTAATTTAAAA
GGATCTAGGTGAAGATCCTTTTTGATAATCTCATGACCAAAATCCCTTAACGTGAGTTTTCGTTCCACTG
AGCGTCAGACCCCGTAGAAAAGATCAAAGGATCTTCTTGAGATCCTTTTTTTCTGCGCGTAATCTGCTGC
TTGCAAACAAAAAAACCACCGCTACCAGCGGTGGTTTGTTTGCCGGATCAAGAGCTACCAACTCTTTTTC
CGAAGGTAACTGGCTTCAGCAGAGCGCAGATACCAAATACTGTTCTTCTAGTGTAGCCGTAGTTAGGCCA
CCACTTCAAGAACTCTGTAGCACCGCCTACATACCTCGCTCTGCTAATCCTGTTACCAGTGGCTGCTGCC
AGTGGCGATAAGTCGTGTCTTACCGGGTTGGACTCAAGACGATAGTTACCGGATAAGGCGCAGCGGTCGG
GCTGAACGGGGGGTTCGTGCACACAGCCCAGCTTGGAGCGAACGACCTACACCGAACTGAGATACCTACA
GCGTGAGCTATGAGAAAGCGCCACGCTTCCCGAAGGGAGAAAGGCGGACAGGTATCCGGTAAGCGGCAGG
GTCGGAACAGGAGAGCGCACGAGGGAGCTTCCAGGGGGAAACGCCTGGTATCTTTATAGTCCTGTCGGGT
TTCGCCACCTCTGACTTGAGCGTCGATTTTTGTGATGCTCGTCAGGGGGGCGGAGCCTATGGAAAAACGC
CAGCAACGCGGCCTTTTTACGGTTCCTGGCCTTTTGCTGGCCTTTTGCTCACATGTTCTTTCCTGCGTTA
TCCCCTGATTCTGTGGATAACCGTATTACCGCCA
